Addgene plasmid #60085: 4JXM
Purpose: Baculovirus expression for structure determination; may not be full ORF
Depositing lab: Cheryl Arrowsmith. Depositing organization: University of Toronto.
Backbone
  Vector backbone: pFBOH-MHL
  Vector type: Baculovirus Expression
Growth in bacteria
  Bacterial resistance: Ampicillin, 100 μg/mL
  Growth temperature: 37°C
  Growth strain: DH5alpha
  Copy number: High Copy
Gene/Insert
  Gene/Insert name: RRP9:JMC061-H10:C224101 (alt names: PDB ID: 4JXM; RRP9)
  Species: H. sapiens (human)
  Insert size (bp): 1059
  Mutation: See comments
  GenBank ID: gi|51871124
  Entrez Gene: RRP9 (a.k.a. RNU3IP2, U3-55K)
  Promoter: T7
  Tag / fusion protein: 6xHis (N terminal on insert)
  Cloning method: Ligation Independent Cloning
  Sequencing primers: 5′ T7; 3′ T7 Terminal
Terms and licenses: Academic/Nonprofit Terms; Industry Terms: Not Available to Industry
How to cite: 4JXM was a gift from Cheryl Arrowsmith (Addgene plasmid # 60085 ; http://n2t.net/addgene:60085 ; RRID:Addgene_60085)
