[The description below was written by a language model from this plasmid's Addgene catalogue record.]
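Description:
4JXM is a baculovirus expression plasmid built on the pFBOH-MHL backbone and carrying a fragment of human RRP9 (also known as RNU3IP2 or U3-55K), the U3 small nucleolar RNA-interacting protein. It was made for structure determination: its name and alternative insert name correspond to a Protein Data Bank entry. The 1059 bp insert was introduced by ligation-independent cloning. The record cautions that it may not represent the full open reading frame, which is typical of structural genomics constructs trimmed to a crystallisable domain. A mutation field points to depositor comments that are not included in the information provided, so any sequence differences from the reference cannot be specified here.

The insert is fused to an N-terminal 6xHis tag, which allows the recombinant protein to be purified by immobilised metal affinity chromatography. The catalogue lists T7 as the promoter and T7 and T7 terminal as the sequencing primers. This is unusual for a baculovirus vector, where insect-cell expression normally depends on a viral late promoter such as polyhedrin, but no such element is recorded and no feature table is available to settle the question. The record also does not describe any transposition or recombination elements used to generate recombinant baculovirus, or any protease cleavage site after the tag.

In bacteria the plasmid is maintained at high copy number under ampicillin selection. Its typical use is producing His-tagged RRP9 protein through the baculovirus system for crystallography and related biochemical or structural studies.
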