>Addgene plasmid #60085 | 4JXM | depositor partial sequence | sequence record 96032 | Insert DNA Sequence
GAGCAGAGGGGCAGGCTGCAGAAGTTGGTGGCAAAAGAGATCCAGGCCCCAGCCTCAGCTGACATTCGCG
TTTTACGGGGGCACCAGCTCTCTATCACATGTTTGGTCGTCACCCCCGATGACTCAGCCATCTTCTCTGC
TGCCAAAGACTGCAGCATCATTAAGTGGAGCGTGGAGAGTGGACGGAAGCTGCATGTGATTCCTCGAGCC
AAGAAGGGTGCCGAGGGAAAGCCCCCTGGCCACAGCAGCCACGTCCTCTGCATGGCCATCTCCTCCGACG
GCAAGTACCTTGCCTCTGGTGACCGCAGCAAGCTCATTCTCATTTGGGAGGCCCAGAGCTGCCAGCACTT
GTACACCTTCACAGGACACCGGGATGCAGTGTCGGGTCTGGCATTCCGCAGAGGCACCCACCAGCTCTAC
AGCACATCCCACGATCGCTCCGTGAAGGTGTGGAATGTGGCAGAGAACTCCTACGTGGAGACGCTCTTCG
GACACCAGGACGCTGTGGCTGCACTGGATGCCTTGAGCCGGGAGTGCTGTGTGACGGCTGGGGGCCGGGA
TGGGACTGTACGTGTGTGGAAGATCCCCGAGGAGTCCCAGCTTGTCTTCTATGGCCACCAGGGCTCCATC
GACTGCATCCACCTAATCAATGAGGAGCACATGGTGTCCGGCGCGGACGATGGCTCTGTGGCCTTGTGGG
GTCTCTCCAAGAAGCGACCACTTGCCCTGCAGCGTGAAGCTCACGGGCTGCGGGGAGAGCCAGGCCTGGA
GCAGCCCTTCTGGATATCGTCGGTGGCAGCCCTCCTCAACACAGACCTTGTGGCCACAGGCTCCCACAGC
TCCTGTGTGCGGCTTTGGCAGTGTGGGGAAGGCTTCCGGCAGCTTGACCTTCTCTGTGACATCCCCCTGG
TGGGTTTTATCAACAGCCTCAAGTTCTCCAGCTCTGGGGACTTCCTGGTGGCTGGGGTAGGGCAGGAGCA
CAGGCTTGGCCGATGGTGGAGAATCAAAGAGGCTCGGAATTCTGTCTGCATCATCCCACTCCGCAGGGTC
CCTGTACCC
