>Addgene plasmid #60085 | 4JXM | addgene partial sequence | sequence record 98403 | Polyhedrin-F 5'-AAATGATAACCATCTCGC-3'
CCTATAAATATTCCGGATTATTCATACCGTCCCACCATCGGGCGCGGATCTCGGTCCGAAAACCATGCAT
CATCATCATCATCACAGCAGCGGCAGAGAAAACTTGTATTTCCAGGGCGAGCAGAGGGGCAGGCTGCAGA
AGTTGGTGGCAAAAGAGATCCAGGCCCCAGCCTCAGCTGACATTCGCGTTTTACGGGGGCACCAGCTCTC
TATCACATGTTTGGTCGTCACCCCCGATGACTCAGCCATCTTCTCTGCTGCCAAAGACTGCAGCATCATT
AAGTGGAGCGTGGAGAGTGGACGGAAGCTGCATGTGATTCCTCGAGCCAAGAAGGGTGCCGAGGGAAAGC
CCCCTGGCCACAGCAGCCACGTCCTCTGCATGGCCATCTCCTCCGACGGCAAGTACCTTGCCTCTGGTGA
CCGCAGCAAGCTCATTCTCATTTGGGAGGCCCAGAGCTGCCAGCACTTGTACACCTTCACAGGACACCGG
GATGCAGTGTCGGGTCTGGCATTCCGCAGAGGCACCCACCAGCTCTACAGCACATCCCACGATCGCTCCG
TGAAGGTGTGGAATGTGGCAGAGAACTCCTACGTGGAGACGCTCTTCGGACACCAGGACGCTGTGGCTGC
ACTGGATGCCTTGAGCCGGGAGTGCTGTGTGACGGCTGGGGGCCGGGATGGGACTGTACGTGTGTGGAAG
ATCCCCGAGGAGTCCCAGCTTGTCTTCTATGGCCACCAGGGCTCCATCGACTGCATCCACCTAATCAATG
AGGAGCACATGGTGTCCGGCGCGGACGATGGCTCTGTGGCCTTGT
