>Addgene plasmid #60085 | 4JXM | addgene partial sequence | sequence record 98404 | SV40pA-R 5'-GAAATTTGTGATGCTATTGC-3'
GTTAACAACAACAATTGCATTCATTTTATGTTTCAGGTTCAGGGGGAGGTGTGGGAGGTTTTTTAAAGCA
AGTAAAACCTCTACAAATGTGGTATGGCTGATTATGATCCTCTAGTACTTCTCGACAAGCTTCGTCATCA
GGGTACAGGGACCCTGCGGAGTGGGATGATGCAGACAGAATTCCGAGCCTCTTTGATTCTCCACCATCGG
CCAAGCCTGTGCTCCTGCCCTACCCCAGCCACCAGGAAGTCCCCAGAGCTGGAGAACTTGAGGCTGTTGA
TAAAACCCACCAGGGGGATGTCACAGAGAAGGTCAAGCTGCCGGAAGCCTTCCCCACACTGCCAAAGCCG
CACACAGGAGCTGTGGGAGCCTGTGGCCACAAGGTCTGTGTTGAGGAGGGCTGCCACCGACGATATCCAG
AAGGGCTGCTCCAGGCCTGGCTCTCCCCGCAGCCCGTGAGCTTCACGCTGCAGGGCAAGTGGTCGCTTCT
TGGAGAGACCCCACAAGGCCACAGAGCCATCGTCCGCGCCGGACACCATGTGCTCCTCATTGATTAGGTG
GATGCAGTCGATGGAGCCCTGGTGGCCATAGAAGACAAGCTGGGACTCCTCGGGGATCTTCCACACACGT
ACAGTCCCATCCCGGCCCCCAGCCGTCACACAGCACTCCCGGCTCAAGGCATCCAGTGCAGCCACAGCGT
CCTGGTGTCCGAAGAGCGTCTCCACGTAGGAGTTCTCTGCCACATTCCACACCTTCACGGAGCGATCGTG
GGATGTGCTGTAGAGCTGGTGGGTGCCTCTGCGGAATGCCAGACCCGACACTGCAT
